>Addgene plasmid #122884 | pICE ADE2-LEU2 | addgene full sequence | sequence record 238922 | Addgene NGS Result
ATTGCACTTTAACATTAATATTGACAAGGAGGAGGGCACCACACAAAAAGATCATGACATTAACCTATAA
AAATAGGCGTATCACGAGGCCCTTTCGTCTCGCGCGTTTCGGTGATGACGGTGAAAACCTCTGACACATG
CAGCTCCCGGAGACGGTCACAGCTTGTCTGTAAGCGGATGCCGGGAGCAGACAAGCCCGTCAGGGCGCGT
CAGCGGGTGTTGGCGGGTGTCGGGGCTGGCTTAACTATGCGGCATCAGAGCAGATTGTACTGAGAGTGCA
CCATATGCGGTGTGAAATACCGCACAGATGCGTAAGGAGAAAATACCGCATCAGGAAATTGTAAGCGTTA
ATATTTTGTTAAAATTCGCGTTAAATTTTTGTTAAATCAGCTCATTTTTTAACCAATAGGCCGAAATCGG
CAAAATCCCTTATAAATCAAAAGAATAGATCTGAATTAATTCTTGAATAATACATAACTTTTCTTAAAAG
AATCAAAGACAGATAAAATTTAAGAGATATTAAATATTAGTGAGAAGCCGAGAATTTTGTAACACCAACA
TAACACTGACATCTTTAACAACTTTTAATTATGATACATTTCTTACGTCATGATTGATTATTACAGCTAT
GCTGACAAATGACTCTTGTTGCATGGCTACGAACCGGGTAATACTAAGTGATTGACTCTTGCTGACCTTT
TATTAAGAACTAAATGGACAATATTATGGAGCATTTCATGTATAAATTGGTGCGTAAAATCGTTGGATCT
CTCTTCTAAGTACATCCTACTATAACAATCAAGAAAAACAAGAAAATCGGACAAAACAATCAAGTATGGA
TTCTAGAACAGTTGGTATATTAGGAGGGGGACAATTGGGACGTATGATTGTTGAGGCAGCAAACAGGCTC
AACATTAAGACGGTAATACTAGATGCTGAAAATTCTCCTGCCAAACAAATAAGCAACTCCAATGACCACG
TTAATGGCTCCTTTTCCAATCCTCTTGATATCGAAAAACTAGCTGAAAAATGTGATGTGCTAACGATTGA
GATTGAGCATGTTGATGTTCCTACACTAAAGAATCTTCAAGTAAAACATCCCAAATTAAAAATTTACCCT
TCTCCAGAAACAATCAGATTGATACAAGACAAATATATTCAAAAAGAGCATTTAATCAAAAATGGTATAG
CAGTTACCCAAAGTGTTCCTGTGGAACAAGCCAGTGAGACGTCCCTATTGAATGTTGGAAGAGATTTGGG
TTTTCCATTCGTCTTGAAGTCGAGGACTTTGGCATACGATGGAAGAGGTAACTTCGTTGTAAAGAATAAG
GAAATGATTCCGGAAGCTTTGGAAGTACTGAAGGATCGTCCTTTGTACGCCGAAAAATGGGCACCATTTA
CTAAAGAATTAGCAGTCATGATTGTGAGGTCTGTTAACGGTTTAGTGTTTTCTTACCCAATTGTAGAGAC
TATCCACAAGGACAATATTTGTGACTTATGTTATGCGCCTGCTAGAGTTCCGGACTCCGTTCAACTTAAG
GCGAAGTTGTTGGCAGAAAATGCAATCAAATCTTTTCCCGGTTGTGGTATATTTGGTGTGGAAATGTTCT
ATTTAGAAACAGGGGAATTGCTTATTAACGAAATTGCCCCAAGGCCTCACAACTCTGGACATTATACCAT
TGATGCTTGCGTCACTTCTCAATTTGAAGCTCATTTGAGATCAATATTGGATTTGCCAATGCCAAAGAAT
TTCACATCTTTCTCCACCATTACAACGAACGCCATTATGCTAAATGTTCTTGGAGACAAACATACAAAAG
ATAAAGAGCTAGAAACTTGCGAAAGAGCATTGGCGACTCCAGGTTCCTCAGTGTACTTATATGGAAAAGA
GTCTAGACCTAACAGAAAAGTAGGTCACATAAATATTATTGCCTCCAGTATGGCGGAATGTGAACAAAGG
CTGAACTACATTACAGGTAGAACTGATATTCCAATCAAAATCTCTGTCGCTCAAAAGTTGGACTTGGAAG
CAATGGTCAAACCATTGGTTGGAATCATCATGGGATCAGACTCTGACTTGCCGGTAATGTCTGCCGCATG
TGCGGTTTTAAAAGATTTTGGCGTTCCATTTGAAGTGACAATAGTCTCTGCTCATAGAACTCCACATAGG
ATGTCAGCATATGCTATTTCCGCAAGCAAGCGTGGAATTAAAACAATTATCGCTGGAGCTGGTGGGGCTG
CTCACTTGCCAGGTATGGTGGCTGCAATGACACCACTTCCTGTCATCGGTGTGCCCGTAAAAGGTTCTTG
TCTAGATGGAGTAGATTCTTTACATTCAATTGTGCAAATGCCTAGAGGTGTTCCAGTAGCTACCGTCGCT
ATTAATAATAGTACGAACGCTGCGCTGTTGGCTGTCAGACTGCTTGGCGCTTATGATTCAAGTTATACAA
CGAAAATGGAACAGTTTTTATTAAAGCAAGAAGAAGAAGTTCTTGTCAAAGCACAAAAGTTAGAAACTGT
CGGTTACGAAGCTTATCTAGAAAACAAGTAATATATAAGTTTATTGATATACTTGTACAGCAAATAATTA
TAAAATGATATACCTATTTTTTAGGCTTTGTTATGATTACATCAAATGTGGACTTCATACATAGAAATCA
ACGCTTACAGGTGTCCTTTTTTAAGAATTTCATACATAAGATCTATGCGGTGTGAAATACCGCACAGATG
CGTAAGGAGAAAATACCGCATCAGGAAATTGTAAGCGTTAATATTTTGTTAAAATTCGCGTTAAATTTTT
GTTAAATCAGCTCATTTTTTAACCAATAGGCCGAAATCGGCAAAATCCCTTATAAATCAAAAGAATAGAC
CGAGATAGGGT
[37 nt withheld, positions 2882-2918]
AAAGAACGTGGACTCCAACGTCAAAGG
[49 nt withheld, positions 2946-2994]
T
[91 nt withheld, positions 2996-3086]
G
[124 nt withheld, positions 3088-3211]
CCATTCGCCATTCAGGCTGCGCAACTGTTGGGAAGGGCGATCGGTGCGGGCCTCTTCGCTATTACGCCAG
CTGGCGAAAGGGGGATGTGCTGCAAGGCGATTAAGTTGGGTAACGCCAGGGTTTTCCCAGTCACGACGTT
GTAAAACGACGGCCAGTGAGCGCGCGTAATACGACTCACTATAGGGCGAATTGGGTACCGGGCCCCCCCT
CGAGGTCGACGGTATCGATAAGCTTGATATCGAATTCCTGCAGCCCGGGGGATCCACTAGTTCTAGAGCG
GCCGCCCTCTTAGCGCTTCTTAGGACGGATCGCTTGCCTGTAACTTACACGCGCCTCGTATCTTTTAATG
ATGGAATAATTTGGGAATTTACTCTGTGTTTATTTATTTTTATGTTTTGTATTTGGATTTTAGAAAGTAA
ATAAAGAAGGTAGAAGAGTTACGGAATGAAGAAAAAAAAATAAACAAAGGTTTAAAAAATTTCAACAAAA
AGCGTACTTTACATATATATTTATTAGACAAGAAAAGCAGATTAAATAGATATACATTCGATTAACGATA
AGTAAAATGTAAAATCACAGGATTTTCGTGTGTGGTCTTCTACACAGACAAGATGAAACAATTCGGCATT
AATACCTGAGAGCAGGAAGAGCAAGATAAAAGGTAGTATTTGTTGGCGATCCCCCTAGAGTCTTTTACAT
CTTCGGAAAACAAAAACTATTTTTTCTTTAATTTCTTTTTTTACTTTCTATTTTTAATTTATATATTTAT
ATTAAAAAATTTAAATTATAATTATTTTTATAGCACGTGATGAAAAGGACCCAGGTGGCGCGGCCGCCAC
CGCGGTGGAGCTCCAGCTTTTGTTCCCTTTAGTGAGGGTTAATTGCGCGCTTGGCGTAATCATGGTCATA
GCTGTTTCCTGTGTGAAATTGTTATCCGCTCACAATTCCACACAACATACGAGCCGGAAGCATAAAGTGT
AAAGCCTGGGGTGCCTAATGAGTGAGCTAACTCACATTAATTGCGTTGCGCTCACTGCCCGCTTTCCAGT
CGGGAAACCTGTCGTGCCAGCTGCATTAATGAATCGGCCAACGCGCGGGGAGAGGCGGTTTGCGTATTGG
GCGCTCTTCCGCTTCCTCGCTCACTGACTCGCTGCGCTCGGTCGTTCGGCTGCGGCGAGCGGTATCAGCT
CACTCAAAGGCGGTAATACGGTTATCCACAGAATCAGGGGATAACGCAGGAAAGAACATGTGAGCAAAAG
GCCAGCAAAAGGCCAGGAACCGTAAAAAGGCCGCGTTGCTGGCGTTTTTCCATAGGCTCCGCCCCCCTGA
CGAGCATCACAAAAATCGACGCTCAAGTCAGAGGTGGCGAAACCCGACAGGACTATAAAGATACCAGGCG
TTTCCCCCTGGAAGCTCCCTCGTGCGCTCTCCTGTTCCGACCCTGCCGCTTACCGGATACCTGTCCGCCT
TTCTCCCTTCGGGAAGCGTGGCGCTTTCTCATAGCTCACGCTGTAGGTATCTCAGTTCGGTGTAGGTCGT
TCGCTCCAAGCTGGGCTGTGTGCACGAACCCCCCGTTCAGCCCGACCGCTGCGCCTTATCCGGTAACTAT
CGTCTTGAGTCCAACCCGGTAAGACACGACTTATCGCCACTGGCAGCAGCCACTGGTAACAGGATTAGCA
GAGCGAGGTATGTAGGCGGTGCTACAGAGTTCTTGAAGTGGTGGCCTAACTACGGCTACACTAGAAGAAC
AGTATTTGGTATCTGCGCTCTGCTGAAGCCAGTTACCTTCGGAAAAAGAGTTGGTAGCTCTTGATCCGGC
AAACAAACCACCGCTGGTAGCGGTGGTTTTTTTGTTTGCAAGCAGCAGATTACGCGCAGAAAAAAAGGAT
CTCAAGAAGATCCTTTGATCTTTTCTACGGGGTCTGACGCTCAGTGGAACGAAAACTCACGTTAAGGGAT
TTTGGTCATGAGATTATCAAAAAGGATCTTCACCTAGATCCTTTTAAATTAAAAATGAAGTTTTAAATCA
ATCTAAAGTATATATGAGTAAACTTGGTCTGACAGTTACCAATGCTTAATCAGTGAGGCACCTATCTCAG
CGATCTGTCTATTTCGTTCATCCATAGTTGCCTGACTCCCCGTCGTGTAGATAACTACGATACGGGAGGG
CTTACCATCTGGCCCCAGTGCTGCAATGATACCGCGAGACCCACGCTCACCGGCTCCAGATTTATCAGCA
ATAAACCAGCCAGCCGGAAGGGCCGAGCGCAGAAGTGGTCCTGCAACTTTATCCGCCTCCATCCAGTCTA
TTAATTGTTGCCGGGAAGCTAGAGTAAGTAGTTCGCCAGTTAATAGTTTGCGCAACGTTGTTGCCATTGC
TACAGGCATCGTGGTGTCACGCTCGTCGTTTGGTATGGCTTCATTCAGCTCCGGTTCCCAACGATCAAGG
CGAGTTACATGATCCCCCATGTTGTGCAAAAAAGCGGTTAGCTCCTTCGGTCCTCCGATCGTTGTCAGAA
GTAAGTTGGCCGCAGTGTTATCACTCATGGTTATGGCAGCACTGCATAATTCTCTTACTGTCATGCCATC
CGTAAGATGCTTTTCTGTGACTGGTGAGTACTCAACCAAGTCATTCTGAGAATAGTGTATGCGGCGACCG
AGTTGCTCTTGCCCGGCGTCAATACGGGATAATACCGCGCCACATAGCAGAACTTTAAAAGTGCTCATCA
TTGGAAAACGTTCTTCGGGGCGAAAACTCTCAAGGATCTTACCGCTGTTGAGATCCAGTTCGATGTAACC
CACTCGTGCACCCAACTGATCTTCAGCATCTTTTACTTTCACCAGCGTTTCTGGGTGAGCAAAAACAGGA
AGGCAAAATGCCGCAAAAAAGGGAATAAGGGCGACACGGAAATGTTGAATACTCATACTCTTCCTTTTTC
AATATTATTGAAGCATTTATCAGGGTTATTGTCTCATGAGCGGATACATATTTGAATGTATTTAGAAAAA
TAAACAAATAGGGGTTCCGCGCACATTTCCCCGAAAAGTGCCACCTGACGTCTCCTGTACTTCCTTGTTC
ATGTGTGTTCAAAAACGTTATATTTATAGGATAATTATACTCTATTTCTCAACAAGTAATTGGTTGTTTG
GCCGAGCGGTCTAAGGCGCCTGATTCAAGAAATATCTTGACCGCAGTTAACTGTGGGAATACTCAGGTAT
CGTAAGATGCAAGAGTTCGAATCTCTTAGCAACCATTATTTTTTTCCTCAACATAACGAGAACACACAGG
GGCGCTATCGCACAGAATCAAATTCGATGACTGGAAATTTTTTGTTAATTTCAGAGGTCGCCTGACGCAT
ATACCTTTTTCAACTGAAAAATTGGGAGAAAAAGGAAAGGTGAGAGCGCCGGAACCGGCTTTTCATATAG
AATAGAGAAGCGTTCATGACTAAATGCTTGCATCACAATACTTGAAGTTGACAATATTATTTAAGGACCT
ATTGTTTTTTCCAATAGGTGGTTAGCAATCGTCTTACTTTCTAACTTTTCTTACCTTTTACATTTCAGCA
ATATATATATATATATTTCAAGGATATACCATTCTAATGTCTGCCCCTAAGAAGATCGTCGTTTTGCCAG
GTGACCACGTTGGTCAAGAAATCACAGCCGAAGCCATTAAGGTTCTTAAAGCTATTTCTGATGTTCGTTC
CAATGTCAAGTTCGATTTCGAAAATCATTTAATTGGTGGTGCTGCTATCGATGCTACAGGTGTTCCACTT
CCAGATGAGGCGCTGGAAGCCTCCAAGAAGGCTGATGCCGTTTTGTTAGGTGCTGTGGGTGGTCCTAAAT
GGGGTACCGGTAGTGTTAGACCTGAACAAGGTTTACTAAAAATCCGTAAAGAACTTCAATTGTACGCCAA
CTTAAGACCATGTAACTTTGCATCCGACTCTCTTTTAGACTTATCTCCAATCAAGCCACAATTTGCTAAA
GGTACTGACTTCGTTGTTGTCAGAGAATTAGTGGGAGGTATTTACTTTGGTAAGAGAAAGGAAGACGATG
GTGATGGTGTCGCTTGGGATAGTGAACAATACACCGTTCCAGAAGTGCAAAGAATCACAAGAATGGCCGC
TTTCATGGCCCTACAACATGAGCCACCATTGCCTATTTGGTCCTTGGATAAAGCTAATGTTTTGGCCTCT
TCAAGATTATGGAGAAAAACTGTGGAGGAAACCATCAAGAACGAATTCCCTACATTGAAGGTTCAACATC
AATTGATTGATTCTGCCGCCATGATCCTAGTTAAGAACCCAACCCACCTAAATGGTATTATAATCACCAG
CAACATGTTTGGTGATATCATCTCCGATGAAGCCTCCGTTATCCCAGGTTCCTTGGGTTTGTTGCCATCT
GCGTCCTTGGCCTCTTTGCCAGACAAGAACACCGCATTTGGTTTGTACGAACCATGCCACGGTTCTGCTC
CAGATTTGCCAAAGAATAAGGTCAACCCTATCGCCACTATCTTGTCTGCTGCAATGATGTTGAAATTGTC
ATTGAACTTGCCTGAAGAAGGTAAGGCCATTGAAGATGCAGTTAAAAAGGTTTTGGATGCAGGTATCAGA
ACTGGTGATTTAGGTGGTTCCAACAGTACCACCGAAGTCGGTGATGCTGTCGCCGAAGAAGTTAAGAAAA
TCCTTGCTTAAAAAGATTCTCTTTTTTTATGATATTTGTACATAAACTTTATAAATGAAATTCATAATAG
AAACGACACGAAATTACAAAATGGAATATGTTCATAGGGTAGACGAAACTATATACGCAATCTACATACA
TTTATCAAGAAGGAGAAAAAGGAGGATGTAAAGGAATACAGGTAAGCAAATTGATACTAATGGCTCAACG
TGATAAGGAAAAAGA
Features (pLannotate 1.2.2; 22 found; start..end, strand, type, name):
     99..134     +  CDS            rop (fragment): Rop protein, which maintains plasmids at low copy number; rop
    236..335     +  misc_feature   bom (fragment): basis of mobility region from pBR322
    336..449     -  rep_origin     f1 ori (fragment): f1 bacteriophage origin of replication; arrow indicates direction of (+) strand synthesis
    460..835     +  promoter       ADE2 promoter: S. cerevisiae ADE2
    836..2548    +  CDS            ADE2: PUR6_YEAST - Experimental evidence at protein level: Swiss-Prot protein existence level 1. From Saccharomyces cerevisiae (strain ATCC 204508 / S288c) (Baker's yeast).
   2704..2755    +  misc_feature   bom (fragment): basis of mobility region from pBR322
   2783..3211    -  rep_origin     f1 ori (sequence partly withheld): f1 bacteriophage origin of replication; arrow indicates direction of (+) strand synthesis
   3215..3370    -  CDS            lacZα (fragment): LacZα fragment of β-galactosidase; lacZ fragment
   3378..3396    +  promoter       T7 promoter: promoter for bacteriophage T7 RNA polymerase
   3405..3497    -  misc_feature   MCS (fragment): pBluescript multiple cloning site
   3519..4022    -  misc_feature   CEN/ARS: S. cerevisiae CEN6 centromere fused to an autonomously replicating sequence
   4041..4064    -  misc_feature   MCS (fragment): pBluescript multiple cloning site
   4077..4095    -  promoter       T3 promoter: promoter for bacteriophage T3 RNA polymerase
   4140..4156    -  protein_bind   lac operator: The lac repressor binds to the lac operator to inhibit transcription in E. coli. This inhibition can be relieved by adding lactose or isopropyl-β-D-thiogalactopyranoside (IPTG). lac repressor encoded by lacI
   4164..4194    -  promoter       lac promoter: promoter for the E. coli lac operon
   4209..4230    -  protein_bind   CAP binding site: CAP binding activates transcription in the presence of cAMP. E. coli catabolite activator protein
   4243..4335    -  CDS            lacI (fragment): lac repressor; lacI; The lac repressor binds to the lac operator to inhibit transcription in E. coli. This inhibition can be relieved by adding lactose or isopropyl-β-D-thiogalactopyranoside (IPTG).
   4518..5106    -  rep_origin     ori: high-copy-number ColE1/pMB1/pBR322/pUC origin of replication
   5277..6137    -  CDS            AmpR: β-lactamase; bla; confers resistance to ampicillin, carbenicillin, and related antibiotics
   6138..6242    -  promoter       AmpR promoter: bla
   6410..6817    +  promoter       LEU2 promoter: S. cerevisiae LEU2
   6818..7912    +  CDS            LEU2: 3-isopropylmalate dehydrogenase, required for leucine biosynthesis; S. cerevisiae LEU2; yeast auxotrophic marker
