[The description below was written by a language model from this plasmid's Addgene catalogue record and pLannotate feature annotations shown in this document.]
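Description:
pICE ADE2-LEU2 is an empty-backbone yeast shuttle vector of the ICE ("Integration after CEN Excision") family. It is designed to combine the convenience of recombination cloning in Saccharomyces cerevisiae with the stability of a genomically integrated construct. In E. coli it replicates from a high-copy ColE1/pUC-type origin and is selected with ampicillin through the bla (AmpR) gene and its promoter. An f1 origin is also annotated, along with small rop, bom, lacI and partial f1 fragments that appear to be remnants of parental vectors.

For yeast, the plasmid carries two S. cerevisiae genes under their native promoters: LEU2, a leucine auxotrophic marker, and ADE2, an adenine biosynthesis gene. A CEN6/ARS element sits within a pBluescript-derived polylinker, flanked by MCS fragments and by T7 and T3 promoters, with the lac promoter/operator and a lacZα fragment nearby. The CEN/ARS lets the vector persist as a stable, low-copy episome, so inserts can be assembled by homologous recombination directly in yeast and the resulting plasmid recovered in bacteria. According to the stated purpose, the centromere is then excised, leaving a non-replicating molecule that can only be maintained by integrating into the genome.

The name suggests that one of the two yeast genes serves as the integration target and the other as the selectable marker, but the record does not say which is which. It also does not identify the restriction sites used for CEN excision or linearisation. No insert or dedicated yeast expression promoter is present, so users supply their own expression cassette.
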