Addgene plasmid #122884: pICE ADE2-LEU2
Purpose: (Empty Backbone) ADE2-LEU2 ICE plasmid used to facilitate yeast recombination cloning and stable genomic Integration after CEN Excision.
Depositing lab: Randy Hampton. Depositing organization: University of California, San Diego (UCSD). Publication: ICE plasmids: combining the ease of yeast recombination cloning with the stability of genomic integration. Flagg MP, Kao A, Hampton RY. Yeast. 2019 May 10. doi: 10.1002/yea.3400. PubMed 31074531.
Backbone
  Vector backbone: ICE plasmid
  Vector type: Yeast Expression ; Yeast Recombination Cloning
Growth in bacteria
  Bacterial resistance: Ampicillin, 100 μg/mL
  Growth temperature: 37°C
  Growth strain: DH5alpha
  Copy number: High Copy
Gene/Insert
  Gene/Insert name: None
Terms and licenses: Academic/Nonprofit Terms; Industry Terms: Not Available to Industry
How to cite: pICE ADE2-LEU2 was a gift from Randy Hampton (Addgene plasmid # 122884 ; http://n2t.net/addgene:122884 ; RRID:Addgene_122884)
